Addgene plasmid #136997: pLenti-EGFP-P4M-SidMx2
Purpose: Lentiviral EGFP lipid sensor for PI(4)P
Depositing lab: Ken-Ichi Takemaru. Depositing organization: Stony Brook University.
Backbone
  Vector backbone: pEF1α-IRES-EGFP (IRES-EGFP removed)
  Vector type: Lentiviral
Growth in bacteria
  Bacterial resistance: Ampicillin, 100 μg/mL
  Growth temperature: 37°C
  Growth strain: NEB Stable
  Copy number: High Copy
Gene/Insert
  Gene/Insert name: EGFP-P4M-SidMx2
  Promoter: EF1 alpha
  Tag / fusion protein: EGFP (N terminal on insert)
  Cloning method: Restriction Enzyme; 5′ cloning site SfiI (not destroyed); 3′ cloning site SfiI (not destroyed)
  Sequencing primers: 5′ TTCTCAAGCCTCAGACAGTG
Terms and licenses: Academic/Nonprofit Terms; Industry Terms: Not Available to Industry
How to cite: pLenti-EGFP-P4M-SidMx2 was a gift from Ken-Ichi Takemaru (Addgene plasmid # 136997 ; http://n2t.net/addgene:136997 ; RRID:Addgene_136997)
