[The description below was written by a language model from this plasmid's Addgene catalogue record and pLannotate feature annotations shown in this document.]
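Description:
pLenti-EGFP-P4M-SidMx2 is a lentiviral transfer plasmid (10,571 nt in the sequenced record) that expresses a fluorescent biosensor for the lipid phosphatidylinositol 4-phosphate, PI(4)P. It was built on the pEF1α-IRES-EGFP backbone with the original IRES-EGFP cassette removed, and the insert was placed between two retained SfiI sites. In bacteria it replicates from a high-copy ColE1/pUC-type origin and is selected with ampicillin through the β-lactamase gene. An f1 origin is also present. Outside the viral genome, an SV40/EM7-driven BleoR cassette with an SV40 poly(A) signal is annotated, which could confer Zeocin resistance in transfected cells or bacteria but would not be carried into transduced cells.

The viral genome is transcribed from a CMV enhancer/promoter fused to a truncated HIV-1 5′ LTR, a hybrid arrangement that normally makes genomic RNA production Tat-independent. This is followed by the Ψ packaging signal with a gag fragment, the RRE for Rev-dependent nuclear export, and the cPPT/CTS. Internally, the human EF-1α core promoter with its intron A drives EGFP fused at its C-terminus, via a short linker derived from a multiple cloning site, to two tandem copies of P4M, the high-affinity PI(4)P-binding module of Legionella pneumophila SidM (DrrA). Duplicating the domain is generally intended to increase avidity for PI(4)P-containing membranes. A WPRE downstream enhances transcript expression, and the genome ends in a truncated 3′ LTR region followed by a bGH poly(A) signal. The construct is used to produce lentivirus for stable expression of the probe, so that PI(4)P pools can be imaged in live or fixed mammalian cells.
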