Features (pLannotate 1.2.2; 33 found; start..end, strand, type, name):
     20..231     +  promoter       EF-1α core promoter: core promoter for human elongation factor EF-1α
    232..1170    +  intron         EF-1α intron A: intron upstream of the start codon of human EF-1α
   1200..1916    +  CDS            EGFP: EGFP is a basic (constitutively fluorescent) green fluorescent protein published in 1996, derived from Aequorea victoria. It is reported to be a rapidly-maturing weak dimer with moderate acid sensitivity.
   1917..1953    +  misc_feature   MCS (fragment): multiple cloning site
   1980..2285    +  CDS            P4M: high-affinity phosphatidylinositol 4-phosphate binding module of SidM (DrrA) from Legionella pneumophila (Hammond et al., 2014)
   2331..2636    +  CDS            P4M: high-affinity phosphatidylinositol 4-phosphate binding module of SidM (DrrA) from Legionella pneumophila (Hammond et al., 2014)
   2661..3249    +  misc_feature   WPRE: woodchuck hepatitis virus posttranscriptional regulatory element
   3260..3766    +  CDS            nef (fragment): NEF_HV1LA - Experimental evidence at protein level: Swiss-Prot protein existence level 1. Extracellular Nef protein targets CD4(+) T-lymphocytes for apoptosis by interacting with CXCR4 surface receptors. From Human immunodeficiency virus type 1 group M subtype B (isolate Lai) (HIV-1).
   3773..3953    +  LTR            5' LTR (truncated): truncated 5' long terminal repeat (LTR) from HIV-1
   3985..4209    +  polyA_signal   bGH poly(A) signal: bovine growth hormone polyadenylation signal
   4213..4234    +  promoter       SV40 promoter (fragment): SV40 enhancer and early promoter
   4255..4683    +  rep_origin     f1 ori (sequence partly withheld): f1 bacteriophage origin of replication; arrow indicates direction of (+) strand synthesis
   4697..5026    +  promoter       SV40 promoter: SV40 enhancer and early promoter
   5074..5121    +  promoter       EM7 promoter: synthetic bacterial promoter&nbsp
   5140..5514    +  CDS            BleoR: antibiotic-binding protein; Sh ble from Streptoalloteichus hindustanus; confers resistance to bleomycin, phleomycin, and Zeocin™
   5524..5649    +  CDS            ble (fragment): BLE_KLEPN - Experimental evidence at protein level: Swiss-Prot protein existence level 1. Binding protein with a strong affinity to the bleomycin family of antibiotics. Binds to CL990; an antimitotic-antibiotic compound. From Klebsiella pneumoniae.
   5644..5765    +  polyA_signal   SV40 poly(A) signal: SV40 polyadenylation signal
   5838..5854    -  protein_bind   lac operator: The lac repressor binds to the lac operator to inhibit transcription in E. coli. This inhibition can be relieved by adding lactose or isopropyl-β-D-thiogalactopyranoside (IPTG). lac repressor encoded by lacI
   5862..5892    -  promoter       lac promoter: promoter for the E. coli lac operon
   5907..5928    -  protein_bind   CAP binding site: CAP binding activates transcription in the presence of cAMP. E. coli catabolite activator protein
   5941..6033    -  CDS            lacI (fragment): lac repressor; lacI; The lac repressor binds to the lac operator to inhibit transcription in E. coli. This inhibition can be relieved by adding lactose or isopropyl-β-D-thiogalactopyranoside (IPTG).
   6216..6804    -  rep_origin     ori: high-copy-number ColE1/pMB1/pBR322/pUC origin of replication
   6975..7835    -  CDS            AmpR: β-lactamase; bla; confers resistance to ampicillin, carbenicillin, and related antibiotics
   7836..7940    -  promoter       AmpR promoter: bla
   7999..8051    -  misc_feature   bom (fragment): basis of mobility region from pBR322
   8206..8585    +  enhancer       CMV enhancer: human cytomegalovirus immediate early enhancer
   8586..8785    +  promoter       CMV promoter: human cytomegalovirus (CMV) immediate early promoter
   8803..8983    +  LTR            5' LTR (truncated): truncated 5' long terminal repeat (LTR) from HIV-1
   9030..9155    +  misc_feature   HIV-1 Ψ: packaging signal of human immunodeficiency virus type 1
   9139..9502    +  CDS            HIV-1 gag (fragment): gag protein from human immunodeficiency virus 1; gag
   9648..9881    +  misc_feature   RRE: The Rev response element (RRE) of HIV-1 allows for Rev-dependent mRNA export from the nucleus to the cytoplasm.
  10258..10358   +  CDS            Rev (fragment): human immunodeficiency virus 1 (HIV-1) Rev protein; rev; enhances nuclear export of unspliced and incompletely spliced viral mRNAs
  10408..10525   +  misc_feature   cPPT/CTS: central polypurine tract and central termination sequence of HIV-1
>Addgene plasmid #136997 | pLenti-EGFP-P4M-SidMx2 | addgene full sequence | sequence record 291840 | Addgene NGS Result
GGCTCCGGTGCCCGTCAGTGGGCAGAGCGCACATCGCCCACAGTCCCCGAGAAGTTGTGGGGAGGGGTCG
GCAATTGAACCGGTGCCTAGAGAAGGTGGCGCGGGGTAAACTGGGAAAGTGATGTCGTGTACTGGCTCCG
CCTTTTTCCCGAGGGTGGGGGAGAACCGTATATAAGTGCAGTAGTCGCCGTGAACGTTCTTTTTCGCAAC
GGGTTTGCCGCCAGAACACAGGTAAGTGCCGTGTGTGGTTCCCGCGGGCCTGGCCTCTTTACGGGTTATG
GCCCTTGCGTGCCTTGAATTACTTCCACCTGGCTGCAGTACGTGATTCTTGATCCCGAGCTTCGGGTTGG
AAGTGGGTGGGAGAGTTCGAGGCCTTGCGCTTAAGGAGCCCCTTCGCCTCGTGCTTGAGTTGAGGCCTGG
CCTGGGCGCTGGGGCCGCCGCGTGCGAATCTGGTGGCACCTTCGCGCCTGTCTCGCTGCTTTCGATAAGT
CTCTAGCCATTTAAAATTTTTGATGACCTGCTGCGACGCTTTTTTTCTGGCAAGATAGTCTTGTAAATGC
GGGCCAAGATCTGCACACTGGTATTTCGGTTTTTGGGGCCGCGGGCGGCGACGGGGCCCGTGCGTCCCAG
CGCACATGTTCGGCGAGGCGGGGCCTGCGAGCGCGGCCACCGAGAATCGGACGGGGGTAGTCTCAAGCTG
GCCGGCCTGCTCTGGTGCCTGGCCTCGCGCCGCCGTGTATCGCCCCGCCCTGGGCGGCAAGGCTGGCCCG
GTCGGCACCAGTTGCGTGAGCGGAAAGATGGCCGCTTCCCGGCCCTGCTGCAGGGAGCTCAAAATGGAGG
ACGCGGCGCTCGGGAGAGCGGGCGGGTGAGTCACCCACACAAAGGAAAAGGGCCTTTCCGTCCTCAGCCG
TCGCTTCATGTGACTCCACGGAGTACCGGGCGCCGTCCAGGCACCTCGATTAGTTCTCGAGCTTTTGGAG
TACGTCGTCTTTAGGTTGGGGGGAGGGGTTTTATGCGATGGAGTTTCCCCACACTGAGTGGGTGGAGACT
GAAGTTAGGCCAGCTTGGCACTTGATGTAATTCTCCTTGGAATTTGCCCTTTTTGAGTTTGGATCTTGGT
TCATTCTCAAGCCTCAGACAGTGGTTCAAAGTTTTTTTCTTCCATTTCAGGTGTCGTGAGGAATTCGGCC
ATTACGGCCATGGTGAGCAAGGGCGAGGAGCTGTTCACCGGGGTGGTGCCCATCCTGGTCGAGCTGGACG
GCGACGTAAACGGCCACAAGTTCAGCGTGTCCGGCGAGGGCGAGGGCGATGCCACCTACGGCAAGCTGAC
CCTGAAGTTCATCTGCACCACCGGCAAGCTGCCCGTGCCCTGGCCCACCCTCGTGACCACCCTGACCTAC
GGCGTGCAGTGCTTCAGCCGCTACCCCGACCACATGAAGCAGCACGACTTCTTCAAGTCCGCCATGCCCG
AAGGCTACGTCCAGGAGCGCACCATCTTCTTCAAGGACGACGGCAACTACAAGACCCGCGCCGAGGTGAA
GTTCGAGGGCGACACCCTGGTGAACCGCATCGAGCTGAAGGGCATCGACTTCAAGGAGGACGGCAACATC
CTGGGGCACAAGCTGGAGTACAACTACAACAGCCACAACGTCTATATCATGGCCGACAAGCAGAAGAACG
GCATCAAGGTGAACTTCAAGATCCGCCACAACATCGAGGACGGCAGCGTGCAGCTCGCCGACCACTACCA
GCAGAACACCCCCATCGGCGACGGCCCCGTGCTGCTGCCCGACAACCACTACCTGAGCACCCAGTCCGCC
CTGAGCAAAGACCCCAACGAGAAGCGCGATCACATGGTCCTGCTGGAGTTCGTGACCGCCGCCGGGATCA
CTCTCGGCATGGACGAGCTGTACAAGTCCGGACTCAGATCTCGAGCTCAAGCTTCGAATTCTGGTGGTAG
TGCTTCCGGACTCAGATCCACGGCAAGCACGGAAAACTTTAAAAATGTTAAAGAAAAATATCAGCAAATG
CGAGGTGATGCTTTAAAAACAGAAATCCTGGCTGATTTCAAGGATAAACTGGCTGAAGCTACCGATGAAC
AGAGCCTTAAGCAAATTGTTGCTGAATTGAAAAGTAAAGATGAATATAGAATTTTGGCTAAGGGGCAAGG
GTTAACAACCCAGCTTTTAGGGTTAAAGACAAGTTCAGTGTCTTCATTTGAGAAAATGGTTGAGGAAACA
AGAGAAAGTATTAAGTCTCAAGAAAGACAAACCATTAAGATAAAAGGTGGTAGTGCTGTCGACGGTGGTA
GTGCTTCCGGACTCAGATCCACGGCAAGCACGGAAAACTTTAAAAATGTTAAAGAAAAATATCAGCAAAT
GCGAGGTGATGCTTTAAAAACAGAAATCCTGGCTGATTTCAAGGATAAACTGGCTGAAGCTACCGATGAA
CAGAGCCTTAAGCAAATTGTTGCTGAATTGAAAAGTAAAGATGAATATAGAATTTTGGCTAAGGGGCAAG
GGTTAACAACCCAGCTTTTAGGGTTAAAGACAAGTTCAGTGTCTTCATTTGAGAAAATGGTTGAGGAAAC
AAGAGAAAGTATTAAGTCTCAAGAAAGACAAACCATTAAGATAAAATAAGGCCGCCTCGGCCGCGGCCGC
AATCAACCTCTGGATTACAAAATTTGTGAAAGATTGACTGGTATTCTTAACTATGTTGCTCCTTTTACGC
TATGTGGATACGCTGCTTTAATGCCTTTGTATCATGCTATTGCTTCCCGTATGGCTTTCATTTTCTCCTC
CTTGTATAAATCCTGGTTGCTGTCTCTTTATGAGGAGTTGTGGCCCGTTGTCAGGCAACGTGGCGTGGTG
TGCACTGTGTTTGCTGACGCAACCCCCACTGGTTGGGGCATTGCCACCACCTGTCAGCTCCTTTCCGGGA
CTTTCGCTTTCCCCCTCCCTATTGCCACGGCGGAACTCATCGCCGCCTGCCTTGCCCGCTGCTGGACAGG
GGCTCGGCTGTTGGGCACTGACAATTCCGTGGTGTTGTCGGGGAAATCATCGTCCTTTCCTTGGCTGCTC
GCCTGTGTTGCCACCTGGATTCTGCGCGGGACGTCCTTCTGCTACGTCCCTTCGGCCCTCAATCCAGCGG
ACCTTCCTTCCCGCGGCCTGCTGCCGGCTCTGCGGCCTCTTCCGCGTCTTCGCCTTCGCCCTCAGACGAG
TCGGATCTCCCTTTGGGCCGCCTCCCCGCCTGCCTGCAGGTTTGTCGAGACCTAGAAAAACATGGAGCAA
TCACAAGTAGCAATACAGCAGCTACCAATGCTGATTGTGCCTGGCTAGAAGCACAAGAGGAGGAGGAGGT
GGGTTTTCCAGTCACACCTCAGGTACCTTTAAGACCAATGACTTACAAGGCAGCTGTAGATCTTAGCCAC
TTTTTAAAAGAAAAGGGGGGACTGGAAGGGCTAATTCACTCCCAACGAAGACAAGATATCCTTGATCTGT
GGATCTACCACACACAAGGCTACTTCCCTGATTGGCAGAACTACACACCAGGGCCAGGGATCAGATATCC
ACTGACCTTTGGATGGTGCTACAAGCTAGTACCAGTTGAGCAAGAGAAGGTAGAAGAAGCCAATGAAGGA
GAGAACACCCGCTTGTTACACCCTGTGAGCCTGCATGGGATGGATGACCCGGAGAGAGAAGTATTAGAGT
GGAGGTTTGACAGCCGCCTAGCATTTCATCACATGGCCCGAGAGCTGCATCCGGACTGTACTGGGTCTCT
CTGGTTAGACCAGATCTGAGCCTGGGAGCTCTCTGGCTAACTAGGGAACCCACTGCTTAAGCCTCAATAA
AGCTTGCCTTGAGTGCTTCAAGTAGTGTGTGCCCGTCTGTTGTGTGACTCTGGTAACTAGAGATCCCTCA
GACCCTTTTAGTCAGTGTGGAAAATCTCTAGCAGGGCCCGTTTAAACCCGCTGATCAGCCTCGACTGTGC
CTTCTAGTTGCCAGCCATCTGTTGTTTGCCCCTCCCCCGTGCCTTCCTTGACCCTGGAAGGTGCCACTCC
CACTGTCCTTTCCTAATAAAATGAGGAAATTGCATCGCATTGTCTGAGTAGGTGTCATTCTATTCTGGGG
GGTGGGGTGGGGCAGGACAGCAAGGGGGAGGATTGGGAAGACAATAGCAGGCATGCTGGGGATGCGGTGG
GCTCTATGGCTTCTGAGGCGGAAAGAACCAGCTGGGGCTCTAGGGGGTATCCCC
[124 nt withheld, positions 4255-4378]
C
[91 nt withheld, positions 4380-4470]
A
[49 nt withheld, positions 4472-4520]
CCTTTGACGTTGGAGTCCACGTTCTTT
[37 nt withheld, positions 4548-4584]
ACCCTATCTCGGTCTATTCTTTTGATTTATAAGGGATTTTGCCGATTTCGGCCTATTGGTTAAAAAATGA
GCTGATTTAACAAAAATTTAACGCGAATTAATTCTGTGGAATGTGTGTCAGTTAGGGTGTGGAAAGTCCC
CAGGCTCCCCAGCAGGCAGAAGTATGCAAAGCATGCATCTCAATTAGTCAGCAACCAGGTGTGGAAAGTC
CCCAGGCTCCCCAGCAGGCAGAAGTATGCAAAGCATGCATCTCAATTAGTCAGCAACCATAGTCCCGCCC
CTAACTCCGCCCATCCCGCCCCTAACTCCGCCCAGTTCCGCCCATTCTCCGCCCCATGGCTGACTAATTT
TTTTTATTTATGCAGAGGCCGAGGCCGCCTCTGCCTCTGAGCTATTCCAGAAGTAGTGAGGAGGCTTTTT
TGGAGGCCTAGGCTTTTGCAAAAAGCTCCCGGGAGCTTGTATATCCATTTTCGGATCTGATCAGCACGTG
TTGACAATTAATCATCGGCATAGTATATCGGCATAGTATAATACGACAAGGTGAGGAACTAAACCATGGC
CAAGTTGACCAGTGCCGTTCCGGTGCTCACCGCGCGCGACGTCGCCGGAGCGGTCGAGTTCTGGACCGAC
CGGCTCGGGTTCTCCCGGGACTTCGTGGAGGACGACTTCGCCGGTGTGGTCCGGGACGACGTGACCCTGT
TCATCAGCGCGGTCCAGGACCAGGTGGTGCCGGACAACACCCTGGCCTGGGTGTGGGTGCGCGGCCTGGA
CGAGCTGTACGCCGAGTGGTCGGAGGTCGTGTCCACGAACTTCCGGGACGCCTCCGGGCCGGCCATGACC
GAGATCGGCGAGCAGCCGTGGGGGCGGGAGTTCGCCCTGCGCGACCCGGCCGGCAACTGCGTGCACTTCG
TGGCCGAGGAGCAGGACTGACACGTGCTACGAGATTTCGATTCCACCGCCGCCTTCTATGAAAGGTTGGG
CTTCGGAATCGTTTTCCGGGACGCCGGCTGGATGATCCTCCAGCGCGGGGATCTCATGCTGGAGTTCTTC
GCCCACCCCAACTTGTTTATTGCAGCTTATAATGGTTACAAATAAAGCAATAGCATCACAAATTTCACAA
ATAAAGCATTTTTTTCACTGCATTCTAGTTGTGGTTTGTCCAAACTCATCAATGTATCTTATCATGTCTG
TATACCGTCGACCTCTAGCTAGAGCTTGGCGTAATCATGGTCATAGCTGTTTCCTGTGTGAAATTGTTAT
CCGCTCACAATTCCACACAACATACGAGCCGGAAGCATAAAGTGTAAAGCCTGGGGTGCCTAATGAGTGA
GCTAACTCACATTAATTGCGTTGCGCTCACTGCCCGCTTTCCAGTCGGGAAACCTGTCGTGCCAGCTGCA
TTAATGAATCGGCCAACGCGCGGGGAGAGGCGGTTTGCGTATTGGGCGCTCTTCCGCTTCCTCGCTCACT
GACTCGCTGCGCTCGGTCGTTCGGCTGCGGCGAGCGGTATCAGCTCACTCAAAGGCGGTAATACGGTTAT
CCACAGAATCAGGGGATAACGCAGGAAAGAACATGTGAGCAAAAGGCCAGCAAAAGGCCAGGAACCGTAA
AAAGGCCGCGTTGCTGGCGTTTTTCCATAGGCTCCGCCCCCCTGACGAGCATCACAAAAATCGACGCTCA
AGTCAGAGGTGGCGAAACCCGACAGGACTATAAAGATACCAGGCGTTTCCCCCTGGAAGCTCCCTCGTGC
GCTCTCCTGTTCCGACCCTGCCGCTTACCGGATACCTGTCCGCCTTTCTCCCTTCGGGAAGCGTGGCGCT
TTCTCATAGCTCACGCTGTAGGTATCTCAGTTCGGTGTAGGTCGTTCGCTCCAAGCTGGGCTGTGTGCAC
GAACCCCCCGTTCAGCCCGACCGCTGCGCCTTATCCGGTAACTATCGTCTTGAGTCCAACCCGGTAAGAC
ACGACTTATCGCCACTGGCAGCAGCCACTGGTAACAGGATTAGCAGAGCGAGGTATGTAGGCGGTGCTAC
AGAGTTCTTGAAGTGGTGGCCTAACTACGGCTACACTAGAAGAACAGTATTTGGTATCTGCGCTCTGCTG
AAGCCAGTTACCTTCGGAAAAAGAGTTGGTAGCTCTTGATCCGGCAAACAAACCACCGCTGGTAGCGGTG
GTTTTTTTGTTTGCAAGCAGCAGATTACGCGCAGAAAAAAAGGATCTCAAGAAGATCCTTTGATCTTTTC
TACGGGGTCTGACGCTCAGTGGAACGAAAACTCACGTTAAGGGATTTTGGTCATGAGATTATCAAAAAGG
ATCTTCACCTAGATCCTTTTAAATTAAAAATGAAGTTTTAAATCAATCTAAAGTATATATGAGTAAACTT
GGTCTGACAGTTACCAATGCTTAATCAGTGAGGCACCTATCTCAGCGATCTGTCTATTTCGTTCATCCAT
AGTTGCCTGACTCCCCGTCGTGTAGATAACTACGATACGGGAGGGCTTACCATCTGGCCCCAGTGCTGCA
ATGATACCGCGAGACCCACGCTCACCGGCTCCAGATTTATCAGCAATAAACCAGCCAGCCGGAAGGGCCG
AGCGCAGAAGTGGTCCTGCAACTTTATCCGCCTCCATCCAGTCTATTAATTGTTGCCGGGAAGCTAGAGT
AAGTAGTTCGCCAGTTAATAGTTTGCGCAACGTTGTTGCCATTGCTACAGGCATCGTGGTGTCACGCTCG
TCGTTTGGTATGGCTTCATTCAGCTCCGGTTCCCAACGATCAAGGCGAGTTACATGATCCCCCATGTTGT
GCAAAAAAGCGGTTAGCTCCTTCGGTCCTCCGATCGTTGTCAGAAGTAAGTTGGCCGCAGTGTTATCACT
CATGGTTATGGCAGCACTGCATAATTCTCTTACTGTCATGCCATCCGTAAGATGCTTTTCTGTGACTGGT
GAGTACTCAACCAAGTCATTCTGAGAATAGTGTATGCGGCGACCGAGTTGCTCTTGCCCGGCGTCAATAC
GGGATAATACCGCGCCACATAGCAGAACTTTAAAAGTGCTCATCATTGGAAAACGTTCTTCGGGGCGAAA
ACTCTCAAGGATCTTACCGCTGTTGAGATCCAGTTCGATGTAACCCACTCGTGCACCCAACTGATCTTCA
GCATCTTTTACTTTCACCAGCGTTTCTGGGTGAGCAAAAACAGGAAGGCAAAATGCCGCAAAAAAGGGAA
TAAGGGCGACACGGAAATGTTGAATACTCATACTCTTCCTTTTTCAATATTATTGAAGCATTTATCAGGG
TTATTGTCTCATGAGCGGATACATATTTGAATGTATTTAGAAAAATAAACAAATAGGGGTTCCGCGCACA
TTTCCCCGAAAAGTGCCACCTGACGTCGACGGATCGGGAGATCTCCCGATCCCCTATGGTGCACTCTCAG
TACAATCTGCTCTGATGCCGCATAGTTAAGCCAGTATCTGCTCCCTGCTTGTGTGTTGGAGGTCGCTGAG
TAGTGCGCGAGCAAAATTTAAGCTACAACAAGGCAAGGCTTGACCGACAATTGCATGAAGAATCTGCTTA
GGGTTAGGCGTTTTGCGCTGCTTCGCGATGTACGGGCCAGATATACGCGTTGACATTGATTATTGACTAG
TTATTAATAGTAATCAATTACGGGGTCATTAGTTCATAGCCCATATATGGAGTTCCGCGTTACATAACTT
ACGGTAAATGGCCCGCCTGGCTGACCGCCCAACGACCCCCGCCCATTGACGTCAATAATGACGTATGTTC
CCATAGTAACGCCAATAGGGACTTTCCATTGACGTCAATGGGTGGAGTATTTACGGTAAACTGCCCACTT
GGCAGTACATCAAGTGTATCATATGCCAAGTACGCCCCCTATTGACGTCAATGACGGTAAATGGCCCGCC
TGGCATTATGCCCAGTACATGACCTTATGGGACTTTCCTACTTGGCAGTACATCTACGTATTAGTCATCG
CTATTACCATGGTGATGCGGTTTTGGCAGTACATCAATGGGCGTGGATAGCGGTTTGACTCACGGGGATT
TCCAAGTCTCCACCCCATTGACGTCAATGGGAGTTTGTTTTGGCACCAAAATCAACGGGACTTTCCAAAA
TGTCGTAACAACTCCGCCCCATTGACGCAAATGGGCGGTAGGCGTGTACGGTGGGAGGTCTATATAAGCA
GCGCGTTTTGCCTGTACTGGGTCTCTCTGGTTAGACCAGATCTGAGCCTGGGAGCTCTCTGGCTAACTAG
GGAACCCACTGCTTAAGCCTCAATAAAGCTTGCCTTGAGTGCTTCAAGTAGTGTGTGCCCGTCTGTTGTG
TGACTCTGGTAACTAGAGATCCCTCAGACCCTTTTAGTCAGTGTGGAAAATCTCTAGCAGTGGCGCCCGA
ACAGGGACTTGAAAGCGAAAGGGAAACCAGAGGAGCTCTCTCGACGCAGGACTCGGCTTGCTGAAGCGCG
CACGGCAAGAGGCGAGGGGCGGCGACTGGTGAGTACGCCAAAAATTTTGACTAGCGGAGGCTAGAAGGAG
AGAGATGGGTGCGAGAGCGTCAGTATTAAGCGGGGGAGAATTAGATCGCGATGGGAAAAAATTCGGTTAA
GGCCAGGGGGAAAGAAAAAATATAAATTAAAACATATAGTATGGGCAAGCAGGGAGCTAGAACGATTCGC
AGTTAATCCTGGCCTGTTAGAAACATCAGAAGGCTGTAGACAAATACTGGGACAGCTACAACCATCCCTT
CAGACAGGATCAGAAGAACTTAGATCATTATATAATACAGTAGCAACCCTCTATTGTGTGCATCAAAGGA
TAGAGATAAAAGACACCAAGGAAGCTTTAGACAAGATAGAGGAAGAGCAAAACAAAAGTAAGACCACCGC
ACAGCAAGCGGCCGCTGATCTTCAGACCTGGAGGAGGAGATATGAGGGACAATTGGAGAAGTGAATTATA
TAAATATAAAGTAGTAAAAATTGAACCATTAGGAGTAGCACCCACCAAGGCAAAGAGAAGAGTGGTGCAG
AGAGAAAAAAGAGCAGTGGGAATAGGAGCTTTGTTCCTTGGGTTCTTGGGAGCAGCAGGAAGCACTATGG
GCGCAGCGTCAATGACGCTGACGGTACAGGCCAGACAATTATTGTCTGGTATAGTGCAGCAGCAGAACAA
TTTGCTGAGGGCTATTGAGGCGCAACAGCATCTGTTGCAACTCACAGTCTGGGGCATCAAGCAGCTCCAG
GCAAGAATCCTGGCTGTGGAAAGATACCTAAAGGATCAACAGCTCCTGGGGATTTGGGGTTGCTCTGGAA
AACTCATTTGCACCACTGCTGTGCCTTGGAATGCTAGTTGGAGTAATAAATCTCTGGAACAGATTTGGAA
TCACACGACCTGGATGGAGTGGGACAGAGAAATTAACAATTACACAAGCTTAATACACTCCTTAATTGAA
GAATCGCAAAACCAGCAAGAAAAGAATGAACAAGAATTATTGGAATTAGATAAATGGGCAAGTTTGTGGA
ATTGGTTTAACATAACAAATTGGCTGTGGTATATAAAATTATTCATAATGATAGTAGGAGGCTTGGTAGG
TTTAAGAATAGTTTTTGCTGTACTTTCTATAGTGAATAGAGTTAGGCAGGGATATTCACCATTATCGTTT
CAGACCCACCTCCCAACCCCGAGGGGACCCGACAGGCCCGAAGGAATAGAAGAAGAAGGTGGAGAGAGAG
ACAGAGACAGATCCATTCGATTAGTGAACGGATCGGCACTGCGTGCGCCAATTCTGCAGACAAATGGCAG
TATTCATCCACAATTTTAAAAGAAAAGGGGGGATTGGGGGGTACAGTGCAGGGGAAAGAATAGTAGACAT
AATAGCAACAGACATACAAACTAAAGAATTACAAAAACAAATTACAAAAATTCAAAATTTTCGGGTTTAT
TACAGGGACAGCAGAGATCCAGTTTGGTTAATTAATT
