>Addgene plasmid #136997 | pLenti-EGFP-P4M-SidMx2 | depositor partial sequence | sequence record 291849 | EGFP-P4M-SidMx2
ATGGTGAGCAAGGGCGAGGAGCTGTTCACCGGGGTGGTGCCCATCCTGGTCGAGCTGGACGGCGACGTAA
ACGGCCACAAGTTCAGCGTGTCCGGCGAGGGCGAGGGCGATGCCACCTACGGCAAGCTGACCCTGAAGTT
CATCTGCACCACCGGCAAGCTGCCCGTGCCCTGGCCCACCCTCGTGACCACCCTGACCTACGGCGTGCAG
TGCTTCAGCCGCTACCCCGACCACATGAAGCAGCACGACTTCTTCAAGTCCGCCATGCCCGAAGGCTACG
TCCAGGAGCGCACCATCTTCTTCAAGGACGACGGCAACTACAAGACCCGCGCCGAGGTGAAGTTCGAGGG
CGACACCCTGGTGAACCGCATCGAGCTGAAGGGCATCGACTTCAAGGAGGACGGCAACATCCTGGGGCAC
AAGCTGGAGTACAACTACAACAGCCACAACGTCTATATCATGGCCGACAAGCAGAAGAACGGCATCAAGG
TGAACTTCAAGATCCGCCACAACATCGAGGACGGCAGCGTGCAGCTCGCCGACCACTACCAGCAGAACAC
CCCCATCGGCGACGGCCCCGTGCTGCTGCCCGACAACCACTACCTGAGCACCCAGTCCGCCCTGAGCAAA
GACCCCAACGAGAAGCGCGATCACATGGTCCTGCTGGAGTTCGTGACCGCCGCCGGGATCACTCTCGGCA
TGGACGAGCTGTACAAGTCCGGACTCAGATCTCGAGCTCAAGCTTCGAATTCTGGTGGTAGTGCTTCCGG
ACTCAGATCCACGGCAAGCACGGAAAACTTTAAAAATGTTAAAGAAAAATATCAGCAAATGCGAGGTGAT
GCTTTAAAAACAGAAATCCTGGCTGATTTCAAGGATAAACTGGCTGAAGCTACCGATGAACAGAGCCTTA
AGCAAATTGTTGCTGAATTGAAAAGTAAAGATGAATATAGAATTTTGGCTAAGGGGCAAGGGTTAACAAC
CCAGCTTTTAGGGTTAAAGACAAGTTCAGTGTCTTCATTTGAGAAAATGGTTGAGGAAACAAGAGAAAGT
ATTAAGTCTCAAGAAAGACAAACCATTAAGATAAAAGGTGGTAGTGCTGTCGACGGTGGTAGTGCTTCCG
GACTCAGATCCACGGCAAGCACGGAAAACTTTAAAAATGTTAAAGAAAAATATCAGCAAATGCGAGGTGA
TGCTTTAAAAACAGAAATCCTGGCTGATTTCAAGGATAAACTGGCTGAAGCTACCGATGAACAGAGCCTT
AAGCAAATTGTTGCTGAATTGAAAAGTAAAGATGAATATAGAATTTTGGCTAAGGGGCAAGGGTTAACAA
CCCAGCTTTTAGGGTTAAAGACAAGTTCAGTGTCTTCATTTGAGAAAATGGTTGAGGAAACAAGAGAAAG
TATTAAGTCTCAAGAAAGACAAACCATTAAGATAAAATAA
